Addgene plasmid #127704: pSH79
Purpose: Pttr-39::gfp1-10
Depositing lab: David M. Miller. Depositing organization: Vanderbilt University. Publication: NATF (Native And Tissue-Specific Fluorescence): A Strategy for Bright, Tissue-Specific GFP Labeling of Native Proteins in Caenorhabditis elegans. He S, Cuentas-Condori A, Miller DM. Genetics. 2019 Apr 5. pii: genetics.119.302063. doi: 10.1534/genetics.119.302063. PubMed 30952669.
Backbone
  Vector backbone: Pttr-39
  Backbone size w/o insert (bp): 3972
  Total vector size (bp): 4914
  Vector type: Worm Expression
Growth in bacteria
  Bacterial resistance: Ampicillin, 100 μg/mL
  Growth temperature: 37°C
  Growth strain: DH5alpha
  Copy number: Unknown
Gene/Insert
  Gene/Insert name: GFP1-10
  Species: Synthetic
  Insert size (bp): 642
  Promoter: ttr-39
  Cloning method: Ligation Independent Cloning
  Sequencing primers: 5′ CAAGCTATCAACTTTCCAAGCTTGCATGCattattatttctatcg; 3′ cctgcttttttgtacCTACCGGTACCGTCGACG
Terms and licenses: Academic/Nonprofit Terms; Industry Terms: Not Available to Industry
How to cite: pSH79 was a gift from David M. Miller (Addgene plasmid # 127704 ; http://n2t.net/addgene:127704 ; RRID:Addgene_127704)
