[The description below was written by a language model from this plasmid's Addgene catalogue record and pLannotate feature annotations shown in this document.]
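Description:
pSH79 is a Caenorhabditis elegans expression plasmid of about 4.9 kb that places the GFP1-10 fragment of split superfolder GFP under the control of the ttr-39 promoter. It is propagated in E. coli through a high-copy ColE1/pUC-type origin and selected with ampicillin via the bla (AmpR) gene and its native promoter. The feature table also picks up short remnants of pBR322/pUC-derived sequence (bom, rop, lacZα and multiple-cloning-site fragments, plus a small RSF ori match). These are backbone leftovers rather than functional parts.

The 642 bp synthetic GFP(1-10) coding sequence encodes the first ten β-strands of superfolder GFP. It is non-fluorescent on its own and becomes fluorescent only when it associates with the eleventh strand, GFP11. In the annotated sequence the open reading frame is flanked by attB1 and attB2 Gateway recombination sites, with an attB3 site further downstream, suggesting a multisite-Gateway-style architecture, although the record lists ligation-independent cloning as the assembly method. The ttr-39 promoter itself is not annotated but presumably occupies the unannotated region upstream of attB1. The stretch between attB2 and attB3, which contains a fragment matching the C. elegans aex-5 locus, may supply 3′ regulatory sequence, though the record does not say so.

The plasmid belongs to the NATF (Native And Tissue-Specific Fluorescence) strategy. There, a native protein is tagged with GFP11 and GFP1-10 is supplied from a tissue-specific promoter, so that reconstituted GFP labels the endogenous protein only in the cells where that promoter, here ttr-39, is active.
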