Features (pLannotate 1.2.2; 13 found; start..end, strand, type, name):
      1..66      +  rep_origin     RSF ori (fragment): Plasmids containing the RSF 1030 origin of replication can be propagated in E. coli cells that contain additional plasmids with compatible origins.
   1047..1064    -  misc_feature   MCS (fragment): pUC18/19 multiple cloning site
   1161..1177    +  protein_bind   attB1 (fragment): mutant version of attB; recombination site for the Gateway® BP reaction BP Clonase™
   1180..1821    +  CDS            GFP(1-10): fragment of superfolder GFP consisting of the first 10 β-strands associates with GFP11, the 11th β-strand, to reconstitute fluorescent GFP (Cabantous et al., 2005; Kamiyama et al., 2016)
   1826..1846    -  protein_bind   attB2: mutant version of attB; core recombination site for the Gateway® BP reaction BP Clonase™
   2366..2518    +  CDS            aex-5 (fragment): AEX5_CAEEL - Also known as kpc-3 From Caenorhabditis elegans.
   2617..2637    -  protein_bind   attB3: mutant version of attB; core recombination site for the Gateway® BP reaction BP Clonase™
   2641..2798    +  CDS            lacZα (fragment): LacZα fragment of β-galactosidase; lacZ fragment
   2804..2903    -  misc_feature   bom (fragment): basis of mobility region from pBR322
   3005..3040    -  CDS            rop (fragment): Rop protein, which maintains plasmids at low copy number; rop
   3135..3239    +  promoter       AmpR promoter: bla
   3240..4100    +  CDS            AmpR: β-lactamase; bla; confers resistance to ampicillin, carbenicillin, and related antibiotics
   4271..4859    +  rep_origin     ori: high-copy-number ColE1/pMB1/pBR322/pUC origin of replication
>Addgene plasmid #127704 | pSH79 | addgene full sequence | sequence record 248150 | Addgene NGS Result
CATGTTCTTTCCTGCGTTATCCCCTGATTCTGTGGATAACCGTATTACCGCCTTTGAGTGAGCTGATACC
AGCGGATAACAATTTCACACAGGAAACAGCTATGACCATGATTACGCCAAGCTATCAACTTTCCAAGCTT
GCATGCATTATTATTTCTATCGGCTACTTTTTTCTTTTTAGCTGCCTTCTGCTACGCGGAGAATTGGAAA
TTTTCGAAACTGATTTTGAATATCGATTCTGATTGTATTTCTGATAAAGACGTAGAAAGTTCGAAGGGTC
GGATTACGGGGTATTTCAAAGGTTACACGACTTAAATTTAAATAGTTTTATCTATTCTCGTTGGCACGAA
GTATATCTAGGCAATCGTGACGAAGGAAACCTTTGACGTTTGTGTAGAGAAAAGCAAACTATTCTGGAAC
ACTTCAAAAGATCTCTAAAATACAAATATCGAATTTGTATTTTTGTATGAAAAAGTGGATTAAAAGGGTG
TTCGCTTCGAGAAAGATACAAAATGCTGAAATTAGTATATAGAAGTTCCTAAAGTTTGAAAGCAGAGCCA
AGCGTTACTGAATTTGGAAAAAGGAAATTTCCTGCATAGGTGAAGCCTAATAGGTGAAATGGATGTAACA
TGAAAATGTTCTAAAACATTTTCACCGTAAAATTTAGGTAGGCGGGAAGGTCCTGTTGTGCCCATATAGG
CTTATGATCTCTCTGAAAAACTCTCTGAACTTTGAATTTCTCCAGAATGTTTTTGGTTTCTGATCGATAA
ATGTTTACTGGTTGTTGATGTTTGTAAAAGTCCTGCAAATTCTAGAAAATTCTCAAACTCTTTTTCTTAT
TTTCATGAGAAAACCGAAACTTTGAAGTACATAAGCAAAGAGTTGCGTTGTTATTTTAATCTTTTGAACC
TATTAATAAATCTTTTTTGTTTTCTCGGGATTATGTTAGGATTACAAAGACATTTAAGACAAGAAGTTGT
TTCTGTTATTTCACTTTTTTTGTTTGCGCATTCACAATTTTGTTAAAACAAAAAATCATGGCGCGCCTCT
AGAGGATCCCCGGGATTGGCCAAAGGACCCAAAGGTATGTTTCGAATGATACTAACATAACATAGAACAT
TTTCAGGAGGACCCTTGGCTAGCGTCGACGGTACCGGTAGGTACAAAAAAGCAGGCTTAATGTCCAAAGG
AGAAGAACTGTTTACCGGTGTTGTGCCAATTTTGGTTGAACTCGATGGTGATGTCAACGGACATAAGTTC
TCAGTGAGAGGCGAAGGAGAAGGTGACGCCACCATTGGAAAATTGACTCTTAAATTCATCTGTACTACTG
GTAAACTTCCTGTACCATGGCCGACTCTCGTAACAACGCTTACGTACGGAGTTCAGTGCTTTTCGAGATA
CCCAGACCATATGAAAAGACATGACTTTTTTAAGTCGGCTATGCCTGAAGGTTACGTGCAAGAAAGAACA
ATTTCGTTCAAAGATGATGGAAAATATAAAACTAGAGCAGTTGTTAAATTTGAAGGAGATACTTTGGTTA
ACCGCATTGAACTGAAAGGAACAGATTTTAAAGAAGATGGTAATATTCTTGGACACAAACTCGAATACAA
TTTTAATAGTCATAACGTATACATCACTGCTGATAAGCAAAAGAACGGAATTAAAGCGAATTTCACAGTA
CGCCATAATGTAGAAGATGGCAGTGTTCAACTTGCCGACCATTACCAACAAAACACCCCTATTGGAGACG
GTCCGGTACTTCTTCCTGATAATCACTACCTCTCAACACAAACAGTCCTGAGCAAAGATCCAAATGAAAA
ATACCCAGCTTTCTTGTACAAAGTGGGTGATATCTGAGCTCCGCATCGGCCGCTGTCATCAGATCGCCAT
CTCGCGCCCGTGCCTCTGACTTCTAAGTCCAATTACTCTTCAACATCCCTACATGCTCTTTCTCCCTGTG
CTCCCACCCCCTATTTTTGTTATTATCAAAAAACTTCTCTTAATTTCTTTGTTTTTTAGCTTCTTTTAAG
TCACCTCTAACAATGAAATTGTGTAGATTCAAAAATAGAATTAATTCGTAATAAAAAGTCGAAAAAAATT
GTGCTCCCTCCCCCCATTAATAATAATTCTATCCCAAAATCTACACAATGTTCTGTGTACACTTCTTATG
TTTTTTACTTCTGATAAATTTTTTTGAAACATCATAGAAAAAACCGCACACAAAATACCTTATCATATGT
TACGTTTCAGTTTATGACCGCAATTTTTATTTCTTCGCACGTCTGGGCCTCTCATGACGTCAAATCATGC
TCATCGTGAAAAAGTTTTGGAGTATTTTTGGAATTTTTCAATCAAGTGAAAGTTTATGAAATTAATTTTC
CTGCTTTTGCTTTTTGGGGTTTCCCCTATTGTTTGTCAAGATTTCGAGGACGGCGTTTTTCTTGCTAAAA
TCACAAGTATTGATGAGCACGATGCAAGAAAGATCGGAAGAAGGTTTGGGTTTGAGGCTCAGTGGAAGGT
GAGTAGAAGTTGATAATTTGAAAGTGGAGTAGTGTCTATGGGGTTTTTGCCTTAAATGACAGAATACATT
CCCAATATACCAAACATAACTGTTTCCAACTTTATTATACATAGTTGATAATTCACTGGCCGTCGTTTTA
CAACGTCGTGACTGGGAAAACCCTGGCGTTACCCAACTTAATCGCCTTGCAGCACATCCCCCTTTCGCCA
GCTGGCGTAATAGCGAAGAGGCCCGCACCGATCGCCCTTCCCAACAGTTGCGCAGCCTGAATGGCGAATG
GCGCCTGATGCGGTATTTTCTCCTTACGCATCTGTGCGGTATTTCACACCGCATATGGTGCACTCTCAGT
GCAATCTGCTCTGATGCCGCATAGTTAAGCCAGCCCCGACACCCGCCAACACCCGCTGACGCGCCCTGAC
GGGCTTGTCTGCTCCCGGCATCCGCTTACAGACAAGCTGTGACCGTCTCCGGGAGCTGCATGTGTCAGAG
GTTTTCACCGTCATCACCGAAACGCGCGAGACGAAAGGGCCTCGTGATACGCCTATTTTTATAGGTTAAT
GTCATGATAATAATGGTTTCTTAGACGTCAGGTGGCACTTTTCGGGGAAATGTGCGCGGAACCCCTATTT
GTTTATTTTTCTAAATACATTCAAATATGTATCCGCTCATGAGACAATAACCCTGATAAATGCTTCAATA
ATATTGAAAAAGGAAGAGTATGAGTATTCAACATTTCCGTGTCGCCCTTATTCCCTTTTTTGCGGCATTT
TGCCTTCCTGTTTTTGCTCACCCAGAAACGCTGGTGAAAGTAAAAGATGCTGAAGATCAGTTGGGTGCAC
GAGTGGGTTACATCGAACTGGATCTCAACAGCGGTAAGATCCTTGAGAGTTTTCGCCCCGAAGAACGTTT
TCCAATGATGAGCACTTTTAAAGTTCTGCTATGTGGCGCGGTATTATCCCGTATTGACGCCGGGCAAGAG
CAACTCGGTCGCCGCATACACTATTCTCAGAATGACTTGGTTGAGTACTCACCAGTCACAGAAAAGCATC
TTACGGATGGCATGACAGTAAGAGAATTATGCAGTGCTGCCATAACCATGAGTGATAACACTGCGGCCAA
CTTACTTCTGACAACGATCGGAGGACCGAAGGAGCTAACCGCTTTTTTGCACAACATGGGGGATCATGTA
ACTCGCCTTGATCGTTGGGAACCGGAGCTGAATGAAGCCATACCAAACGACGAGCGTGACACCACGATGC
CTGTAGCAATGGCAACAACGTTGCGCAAACTATTAACTGGCGAACTACTTACTCTAGCTTCCCGGCAACA
ATTAATAGACTGGATGGAGGCGGATAAAGTTGCAGGACCACTTCTGCGCTCGGCCCTTCCGGCTGGCTGG
TTTATTGCTGATAAATCTGGAGCCGGTGAGCGTGGGTCTCGCGGTATCATTGCAGCACTGGGGTCAGATG
GTAAGCCCTCCCGTATCGTAGTTATCTACACGACGGGGAGTCAGGCAACTATGGATGAACGAAATAGACA
GATCGCTGAGATAGGTGCCTCACTGATTAAGCATTGGTAACTGTCAGACCAAGTTTACTCATATATACTT
TAGATTGATTTAAAACTTCATTTTTAATTTAAAAGGATCTAGGTGAAGATCCTTTTTGATAATCTCATGA
CCAAAATCCCTTAACGTGAGTTTTCGTTCCACTGAGCGTCAGACCCCGTAGAAAAGATCAAAGGATCTTC
TTGAGATCCTTTTTTTCTGCGCGTAATCTGCTGCTTGCAAACAAAAAAACCACCGCTACCAGCGGTGGTT
TGTTTGCCGGATCAAGAGCTACCAACTCTTTTTCCGAAGGTAACTGGCTTCAGCAGAGCGCAGATACCAA
ATACTGTTCTTCTAGTGTAGCCGTAGTTAGGCCACCACTTCAAGAACTCTGTAGCACCGCCTACATACCT
CGCTCTGCTAATCCTGTTACCAGTGGCTGCTGCCAGTGGCGATAAGTCGTGTCTTACCGGGTTGGACTCA
AGACGATAGTTACCGGATAAGGCGCAGCGGTCGGGCTGAACGGGGGGTTCGTGCACACAGCCCAGCTTGG
AGCGAACGACCTACACCGAACTGAGATACCTACAGCGTGAGCTATGAGAAAGCGCCACGCTTCCCGAAGG
GAGAAAGGCGGACAGGTATCCGGTAAGCGGCAGGGTCGGAACAGGAGAGCGCACGAGGGAGCTTCCAGGG
GGAAACGCCTGGTATCTTTATAGTCCTGTCGGGTTTCGCCACCTCTGACTTGAGCGTCGATTTTTGTGAT
GCTCGTCAGGGGGGCGGAGCCTATGGAAAAACGCCAGCAACGCGGCCTTTTTACGGTTCCTGGTCTTTTG
CTGGCCTTTTGCTCA
